>Addgene plasmid #177672 | pAAV-nEF-Con/Fon DREADD Gi-mCherry | addgene full sequence | sequence record 348533 | Addgene NGS Result
CCTGCAGGCAGCTGCGCGCTCGCTCGCTCACTGAGGCCGCCCGGGCGTCGGGCGACCTTTGGTCGCCCGG
CCTCAGTGAGCGAGCGAGCGCGCAGAGAGGGAGTGGCCAACTCCATCACTAGGGGTTCCTGCGGCCGCAC
GCGTAAGGATCTGCGATCGCTCCGGTGCCCGTCAGTGGGCAGAGCGCACATCGCCCACAGTCCCCGAGAA
GTTGGGGGGAGGGGTCGGCAATTGAACGGGTGCCTAGAGAAGGTGGCGCGGGGTAAACTGGGAAAGTGAT
GTCGTGTACTGGCTCCGCCTTTTTCCCGAGGGTGGGGGAGAACCGTATATAAGTGCAGTAGTCGCCGTGA
ACGTTCTTTTTCGCAACGGGTTTGCCGCCAGAACACAGCTGAAGCTTCGAGGGGCTCGCATCTCTCCTTC
ACGCGCCCGCCGCCCTACCTGAGGCCGCCATCCACGCCGGTTGAGTCGCGTTCTGCCGCCTCCCGCCTGT
GGTGCCTCCTGAACTGCGTCCGCCGTCTAGGTAAGTTTAAAGCTCAGGTCGAGACCGGGCCTTTGTCCGG
CGCTCCCTTGGAGCCTACCTAGACTCAGCCGGCTCTCCACGCTTTGCCTGACCCTGCTTGCTCAACTCTA
CGTCTTTGTTTCGTTTTCTGTTCTGCGCCGTTACAGATCCAAGCTGTGACCGGCGCCTACGGATCCGAAG
TTCCTATTCTTCAAATAGTATAGGAACTTCGCAGAGTAGTAGCTGGATTGTAGCTGCTATTAGCAATCTA
AAACCTCTTAGAAGTTCCTATTCTTCAAAAGGTATAGGAACTTCGGCGCGCCCTATTACTTGTACAGCTC
GTCCATGCCGCCGGTGGAGTGGCGGCCCTCGGCGCGTTCGTACTGTTCCACGATGGTGTAGTCCTCGTTG
TGGGAGGTGATGTCCAACTTGATGTTGACGTTGTAGGCGCCGGGCAGCTGCACGGGCTTCTTGGCCTTGT
AGGTGGTCTTGACCTCAGCGTCGTAGTGGCCGCCGTCCTTCAGCTTCAGCCTCTGCTTGATCTCGCCCTT
CAGGGCGCCGTCCTCGGGGTACATCCGCTCGGAGGAGGCCTCCCAGCCCATGGTCTTCTTCTGCATTACG
GGGCCGTCGGAGGGGAAGTTGGTGCCGCGCAGCTTCACCTTGTAGATGAACTCGCCGTCCTGCAGGGAGG
AGTCCTGTGGGACGACATGACTTAACCAGTTAACCATGTTCTCTGAACATGAGAAGGGCTGGCCACTCTC
CAGTCGACATAACTTCGTATAGGATACTTTATACGAAGTTATGCAGAATGGTAGCTGGATTGTAGCTGCT
ATTAGCAATATGAAACCTCTTAATAACTTCGTATAGTATACCTTATACGAAGTTATACTAGTTGTGCCCC
CCCTTTTTTTTATAAAATTGTATTAATGTTATATACATATCTCCTGTATGTGACCCATGTGCTTATGACT
CTATTTCTCATGTGTTTAGCTTTGGCACAGCCATTGCTGGCTTCTACCTGCCTGTGGTCATCATGACGGT
GCTGTACATCCACATCTCCCTGGCCAGTCGCAGCCGAGTCCACAAGCACCGGCCCGAGGGCCCGAAGGAG
AAGAAAGCCAAGACGCTGGCCTTCCTCAAGAGCCCACTAATGAAGCAGAGCGTCAAGAAGCCCCCGCCCG
GGGAGGCCGCCCGGGAGGAGCTGCGCAATGGCAAGCTGGAGGAGGCCCCCCCGCCAGCGCTGCCACCGCC
ACCGCGCCCCGTGGCTGATAAGGACACTTCCAATGAGTCCAGCTCAGGCAGTGCCACCCAGAACACCAAG
GAACGCCCAGCCACAGAGCTGTCCACCACAGAGGCCACCACGCCCGCCATGCCCGCCCCTCCCCTGCAGC
CGCGGGCCCTCAACCCAGCCTCCAGATGGTCCAAGATCCAGATTGTGACGAAGCAGACAGGCAATGAGTG
TGTGACAGCCATTGAGATTGTGCCTGCCACGCCGGCTGGCATGCGCCCTGCGGCCAACGTGGCCCGCAAG
TTCGCCAGCATCGCTCGCAACCAGGTGCGCAAGAAGCGGCAGATGGCGGCCCGGGAGCGCAAAGTGACAC
GAACGATCTTTGCCATTCTGCTGGCCTTCATCCTCACCTGGACGCCCTACAACGTCATGGTCCTGGTGAA
CACCTTCTGCCAGAGCTGCATCCCTGACACGGTGTGGTCCATTGGCTACTGGCTCTGCTACGTCAACAGC
ACCATCAACCCTGCCTGCTATGCTCTGTGCAACGCCACCTTTAAAAAGACCTTCCGGCACCTGCTGCTGT
GCCAGTATCGGAACATCGGCACTGCCAGGCGGGATCCACCGGTCGCTACCATGGTGAGCAAGGGCGAGGA
GGATAACATGGCCATCATCAAGGAGTTCATGCGCTTCAAGGTGCACATGGAGGGCTCCGTGAACGGCCAC
GAGTTCGAGATCGAGGGCGAGGGCGAGGGCCGCCCCTACGAGGGCACCCAGACCGCCAAGCTGAAGGTGA
CCAAGGGTGGCCCCCTGCCCTTCGCCTGGGACATCCTGTCCCCTCAGTTCATGTACGGCTCCAAGGCCTA
CGTGAAGCACCCCGCCGACATCCCCGACTACTTGAAGCTGTCCTTCCCCGAGGGCTTCAAGTGGGAGCGC
GTGATGAACTTCGAGGACGGCGGCGTGGTGACCGTGACCCAGGTGAGTACAGGAGGGGTACCATAACTTC
GTATAAAGTATCCTATACGAAGTTATTTGCCTTAACCCAGAAATTATCACTGTTATTCTTTAGAATGGTG
CAAAGAATAACTTCGTATAAGGTATACTATACGAAGTTATGCTAGCAACCCCGACACTTACGTCACTGCT
GGGTTGGACAGGAACTGGATGAAGCACTGGTTGTCGGGCACCGTCCGCTTACCCACCACAAACTGCCAGA
ACAAGATGGCAGGCGCCCAGAGCACGAAGGACAGTACCCAGGCAGCAGCAATCATGAGGCCTGCCATCTT
GGTGGTGCGCCGGGCAGGGTAGGTGAGAGGCTTGGTGACGCAGAAGTAGCGGTCAAAGCTGATGATGAGA
AGGTTCATGACGGAGGCGTTGCTCACCACGCAGTCCAGGGCCAGCCACAGGTCGCAGACCACGGCGCCCA
GGGGCCAGTAGCCCTTGATGATGTACACGGTGTAGAGGTTCATGGAGAAGGCGCCTATGATGAGATCAGC
ACACGCCAGGCTGAAGAGGAAGTAGTTGTTGACTGTCTGCAGCTGCCTGTTGACCTTGATGGACAGCATC
ACCAGGATGTTGCCCACGACAGTCACCAGGCTCAGGGAGCCTGTCACTGTGGCAATGAAGACCATTTCCA
CCGTCTCATAGCGATTGTGGGATGATGACGTGACCAGGCGCACGGACTGATTGCCCGAGCTGCCATTGAC
AGGTGTGAAGTTGGCCATGGTGGCGAGCTCGAAGTTCCTATACTATTTGAAGAATAGGAACTTCTTGCCT
TAACCCAGAAATTATCACTGTTATTCTTTAGAATGGTGCAAAGAGAAGTTCCTATACCTTTTGAAGAATA
GGAACTTCGAATTCGATATCAAGCTTATCGATAATCAACCTCTGGATTACAAAATTTGTGAAAGATTGAC
TGGTATTCTTAACTATGTTGCTCCTTTTACGCTATGTGGATACGCTGCTTTAATGCCTTTGTATCATGCT
ATTGCTTCCCGTATGGCTTTCATTTTCTCCTCCTTGTATAAATCCTGGTTGCTGTCTCTTTATGAGGAGT
TGTGGCCCGTTGTCAGGCAACGTGGCGTGGTGTGCACTGTGTTTGCTGACGCAACCCCCACTGGTTGGGG
CATTGCCACCACCTGTCAGCTCCTTTCCGGGACTTTCGCTTTCCCCCTCCCTATTGCCACGGCGGAACTC
ATCGCCGCCTGCCTTGCCCGCTGCTGGACAGGGGCTCGGCTGTTGGGCACTGACAATTCCGTGGTGTTGT
CGGGGAAATCATCGTCCTTTCCTTGGCTGCTCGCCTATGTTGCCACCTGGATTCTGCGCGGGACGTCCTT
CTGCTACGTCCCTTCGGCCCTCAATCCAGCGGACCTTCCTTCCCGCGGCCTGCTGCCGGCTCTGCGGCCT
CTTCCGCGTCTTCGCCTTCGCCCTCAGACGAGTCGGATCTCCCTTTGGGCCGCCTCCCCGCATCGATACC
GAGCGCTGCTCGAGAGATCTACGGGTGGCATCCCTGTGACCCCTCCCCAGTGCCTCTCCTGGCCCTGGAA
GTTGCCACTCCAGTGCCCACCAGCCTTGTCCTAATAAAATTAAGTTGCATCATTTTGTCTGACTAGGTGT
CCTTCTATAATATTATGGGGTGGAGGGGGGTGGTATGGAGCAAGGGGCAAGTTGGGAAGACAACCTGTAG
GGCCTGCGGGGTCTATTGGGAACCAAGCTGGAGTGCAGTGGCACAATCTTGGCTCACTGCAATCTCCGCC
TCCTGGGTTCAAGCGATTCTCCTGCCTCAGCCTCCCGAGTTGTTGGGATTCCAGGCATGCATGACCAGGC
TCAGCTAATTTTTGTTTTTTTGGTAGAGACGGGGTTTCACCATATTGGCCAGGCTGGTCTCCAACTCCTA
ATCTCAGGTGATCTACCCACCTTGGCCTCCCAAATTGCTGGGATTACAGGCGTGAACCACTGCTCCCTTC
CCTGTCCTTCTGATTTTGTAGGTAACCACGTGCGGACCGAGCGGCCGCAGGAACCCCTAGTGATGGAGTT
GGCCACTCCCTCTCTGCGCGCTCGCTCGCTCACTGAGGCCGGGCGACCAAAGGTCGCCCGACGCCCGGGC
TTTGCCCGGGCGGCCTCAGTGAGCGAGCGAGCGCGCAGCTGCCTGCAGGGGCGCCTGATGCGGTATTTTC
TCCTTACGCATCTGTGCGGTATTTCACACCGCATA
[95 nt withheld, positions 4936-5030]
T
[46 nt withheld, positions 5032-5077]
C
[141 nt withheld, positions 5079-5219]
CCTTTGACGTTGGAGTCCACGTTCTTT
[37 nt withheld, positions 5247-5283]
ACTCTATCTCGGGCTATTCTTTTGATTTATAAGGGATTTTGCCGATTTCGGTCTATTGGTTAAAAAATGA
GCTGATTTAACAAAAATTTAACGCGAATTTTAACAAAATATTAACGTTTACAATTTTATGGTGCACTCTC
AGTACAATCTGCTCTGATGCCGCATAGTTAAGCCAGCCCCGACACCCGCCAACACCCGCTGACGCGCCCT
GACGGGCTTGTCTGCTCCCGGCATCCGCTTACAGACAAGCTGTGACCGTCTCCGGGAGCTGCATGTGTCA
GAGGTTTTCACCGTCATCACCGAAACGCGCGAGACGAAAGGGCCTCGTGATACGCCTATTTTTATAGGTT
AATGTCATGATAATAATGGTTTCTTAGACGTCAGGTGGCACTTTTCGGGGAAATGTGCGCGGAACCCCTA
TTTGTTTATTTTTCTAAATACATTCAAATATGTATCCGCTCATGAGACAATAACCCTGATAAATGCTTCA
ATAATATTGAAAAAGGAAGAGTATGAGTATTCAACATTTCCGTGTCGCCCTTATTCCCTTTTTTGCGGCA
TTTTGCCTTCCTGTTTTTGCTCACCCAGAAACGCTGGTGAAAGTAAAAGATGCTGAAGATCAGTTGGGTG
CACGAGTGGGTTACATCGAACTGGATCTCAACAGCGGTAAGATCCTTGAGAGTTTTCGCCCCGAAGAACG
TTTTCCAATGATGAGCACTTTTAAAGTTCTGCTATGTGGCGCGGTATTATCCCGTATTGACGCCGGGCAA
GAGCAACTCGGTCGCCGCATACACTATTCTCAGAATGACTTGGTTGAGTACTCACCAGTCACAGAAAAGC
ATCTTACGGATGGCATGACAGTAAGAGAATTATGCAGTGCTGCCATAACCATGAGTGATAACACTGCGGC
CAACTTACTTCTGACAACGATCGGAGGACCGAAGGAGCTAACCGCTTTTTTGCACAACATGGGGGATCAT
GTAACTCGCCTTGATCGTTGGGAACCGGAGCTGAATGAAGCCATACCAAACGACGAGCGTGACACCACGA
TGCCTGTAGCAATGGCAACAACGTTGCGCAAACTATTAACTGGCGAACTACTTACTCTAGCTTCCCGGCA
ACAATTAATAGACTGGATGGAGGCGGATAAAGTTGCAGGACCACTTCTGCGCTCGGCCCTTCCGGCTGGC
TGGTTTATTGCTGATAAATCTGGAGCCGGTGAGCGTGGGTCTCGCGGTATCATTGCAGCACTGGGGCCAG
ATGGTAAGCCCTCCCGTATCGTAGTTATCTACACGACGGGGAGTCAGGCAACTATGGATGAACGAAATAG
ACAGATCGCTGAGATAGGTGCCTCACTGATTAAGCATTGGTAACTGTCAGACCAAGTTTACTCATATATA
CTTTAGATTGATTTAAAACTTCATTTTTAATTTAAAAGGATCTAGGTGAAGATCCTTTTTGATAATCTCA
TGACCAAAATCCCTTAACGTGAGTTTTCGTTCCACTGAGCGTCAGACCCCGTAGAAAAGATCAAAGGATC
TTCTTGAGATCCTTTTTTTCTGCGCGTAATCTGCTGCTTGCAAACAAAAAAACCACCGCTACCAGCGGTG
GTTTGTTTGCCGGATCAAGAGCTACCAACTCTTTTTCCGAAGGTAACTGGCTTCAGCAGAGCGCAGATAC
CAAATACTGTTCTTCTAGTGTAGCCGTAGTTAGGCCACCACTTCAAGAACTCTGTAGCACCGCCTACATA
CCTCGCTCTGCTAATCCTGTTACCAGTGGCTGCTGCCAGTGGCGATAAGTCGTGTCTTACCGGGTTGGAC
TCAAGACGATAGTTACCGGATAAGGCGCAGCGGTCGGGCTGAACGGGGGGTTCGTGCACACAGCCCAGCT
TGGAGCGAACGACCTACACCGAACTGAGATACCTACAGCGTGAGCTATGAGAAAGCGCCACGCTTCCCGA
AGGGAGAAAGGCGGACAGGTATCCGGTAAGCGGCAGGGTCGGAACAGGAGAGCGCACGAGGGAGCTTCCA
GGGGGAAACGCCTGGTATCTTTATAGTCCTGTCGGGTTTCGCCACCTCTGACTTGAGCGTCGATTTTTGT
GATGCTCGTCAGGGGGGCGGAGCCTATGGAAAAACGCCAGCAACGCGGCCTTTTTACGGTTCCTGGCCTT
TTGCTGGCCTTTTGCTCACATGT
Features (pLannotate 1.2.2; 27 found; start..end, strand, type, name):
     12..39      +  repeat_region  AAV2 ITR (fragment): inverted terminal repeat of adeno-associated virus serotype 2 inverted
     68..95      +  repeat_region  AAV2 ITR (fragment): inverted terminal repeat of adeno-associated virus serotype 2 inverted
    177..388     +  promoter       EF-1α core promoter: core promoter for human elongation factor EF-1α
    401..669     +  LTR            5' LTR (truncated): truncated 5' long terminal repeat (LTR) from human T-cell leukemia virus (HTLV) type 1
    739..780     -  intron         β-globin intron (fragment): internally truncated intron from human β-globin
    829..1203    -  CDS            Blue102 (fragment): Blue102 is a fluorescent protein published in 2010, derived from Discosoma sp..
   1269..1302    +  protein_bind   lox2272: Cre-mediated recombination occurs in the 8-bp core sequence (GGATACTT). lox2272 sites are compatible with each other, but incompatible with loxP or loxN sites (Lee and Saito, 1988). Cre recombinase
   1303..1352    -  intron         β-globin intron (fragment): internally truncated intron from human β-globin
   1353..1386    +  protein_bind   loxN: Cre-mediated recombination occurs in the 8-bp core sequence (GTATACCT). loxN sites are compatible with each other, but incompatible with loxP or lox2272 sites. Cre recombinase
   1488..2339    +  CDS            CHRM4 (fragment): ACM4_HUMAN - Experimental evidence at protein level: Swiss-Prot protein existence level 1. The muscarinic acetylcholine receptor mediates various cellular responses, including inhibition of adenylate cyclase, breakdown of phosphoinositides and modulation of potassium channels through the action of G proteins. Primary transducing effect is inhibition of adenylate cyclase. From Homo sapiens (Human).
   2361..2711    +  CDS            mCherry (fragment): mCherry is a basic (constitutively fluorescent) red fluorescent protein published in 2004, derived from Discosoma sp.. It is reported to be a very rapidly-maturing monomer with low acid sensitivity.
   2723..2756    -  protein_bind   lox2272: Cre-mediated recombination occurs in the 8-bp core sequence (GGATACTT). lox2272 sites are compatible with each other, but incompatible with loxP or loxN sites (Lee and Saito, 1988). Cre recombinase
   2757..2806    -  intron         β-globin intron (fragment): internally truncated intron from human β-globin
   2807..2840    -  protein_bind   loxN: Cre-mediated recombination occurs in the 8-bp core sequence (GTATACCT). loxN sites are compatible with each other, but incompatible with loxP or lox2272 sites. Cre recombinase
   2861..3448    -  CDS            CHRM4 (fragment): ACM4_HUMAN - Experimental evidence at protein level: Swiss-Prot protein existence level 1. The muscarinic acetylcholine receptor mediates various cellular responses, including inhibition of adenylate cyclase, breakdown of phosphoinositides and modulation of potassium channels through the action of G proteins. Primary transducing effect is inhibition of adenylate cyclase. From Homo sapiens (Human).
   3495..3545    -  intron         β-globin intron (fragment): internally truncated intron from human β-globin
   3579..3603    +  misc_feature   MCS (fragment): pBluescript multiple cloning site
   3603..4191    +  misc_feature   WPRE: woodchuck hepatitis virus posttranscriptional regulatory element
   4223..4699    +  polyA_signal   hGH poly(A) signal: human growth hormone polyadenylation signal
   4739..4879    +  repeat_region  AAV2 ITR: inverted terminal repeat of adeno-associated virus serotype 2 inverted
   4884..4935    -  misc_feature   bom (fragment): basis of mobility region from pBR322
   4954..5409    +  rep_origin     f1 ori (sequence partly withheld): f1 bacteriophage origin of replication; arrow indicates direction of (+) strand synthesis
   5410..5459    -  misc_feature   bom (fragment): basis of mobility region from pBR322
   5561..5596    -  CDS            rop (fragment): Rop protein, which maintains plasmids at low copy number; rop
   5691..5795    +  promoter       AmpR promoter: bla
   5796..6656    +  CDS            AmpR: β-lactamase; bla; confers resistance to ampicillin, carbenicillin, and related antibiotics
   6827..7415    +  rep_origin     ori: high-copy-number ColE1/pMB1/pBR322/pUC origin of replication
