[The description below was written by a language model from this plasmid's Addgene catalogue record and pLannotate feature annotations shown in this document.]
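Description:
pAAV-nEF-Con/Fon DREADD Gi-mCherry is an adeno-associated virus transfer plasmid built on the Stratagene pAAV backbone, about 7.5 kb in total. It is designed for intersectional (INTRSECT) expression of the inhibitory chemogenetic receptor hM4D(Gi) fused at its C terminus to mCherry. The plasmid is maintained in bacteria through a high-copy ColE1/pUC-type origin and ampicillin resistance (AmpR with its bla promoter), and an f1 origin is also present. AAV2 inverted terminal repeats flank the expression cassette so that it can be packaged into AAV particles. The left ITR is annotated only as short fragments, whereas the right one is detected in full.

Expression is driven by the nEF promoter, annotated here as the EF-1α core promoter followed by a truncated HTLV-1 5' LTR segment. Downstream are a WPRE, which enhances transcript stability and expression, and the human growth hormone polyadenylation signal. The coding sequence is synthetic and split into pieces. Fragments of the human CHRM4-derived receptor and of mCherry (one fragment matched as the related Discosoma protein Blue102) lie on both strands, separated by β-globin intron fragments. One central segment is bracketed by oppositely oriented lox2272 and loxN pairs, the arrangement used for Cre-dependent inversion. The Flp recognition sites implied by "Fon" are not called in the feature table, although other coding fragments are inverted as would be expected for a Flp-dependent segment. In this design, only cells containing both Cre and Flp bring every segment into the sense orientation, and splicing of the introns then restores an intact reading frame. The construct is used in mouse work to restrict DREADD-mediated Gi signalling to populations defined by both recombinases.
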