Addgene plasmid #177672: pAAV-nEF-Con/Fon DREADD Gi-mCherry
Purpose: Expresses DREADD hM4D (Gi) in Cre and Flp expressing cells
Depositing lab: Karl Deisseroth. Depositing organization: Stanford University.
Backbone
  Vector backbone: pAAV
  Backbone manufacturer: Stratagene
  Backbone size w/o insert (bp): 4591
  Total vector size (bp): 7487
  Modifications to backbone: None
  Vector type: Mammalian Expression, Mouse Targeting, AAV, Cre/Lox ; INTRSECT
Growth in bacteria
  Bacterial resistance: Ampicillin, 100 μg/mL
  Growth temperature: 37°C
  Growth strain: NEB Stable
  Copy number: High Copy
Gene/Insert
  Gene/Insert name: DREADD Gi-mCherry (alt name: hM4Gi-mCherry)
  Species: Synthetic
  Insert size (bp): 2882
  Promoter: nEF
  Tag / fusion protein: mCherry (C terminal on insert)
  Cloning method: Restriction Enzyme; 5′ cloning site BamHI (not destroyed); 3′ cloning site EcoRI (not destroyed)
  Sequencing primers: 5′ GTTTAAAGCTCAGGTCGAGA; 3′ GAATACCAGTCAATCTTTCAC
Terms and licenses: Academic/Nonprofit Terms; Industry Terms: Not Available to Industry
How to cite: pAAV-nEF-Con/Fon DREADD Gi-mCherry was a gift from Karl Deisseroth (Addgene plasmid # 177672 ; http://n2t.net/addgene:177672 ; RRID:Addgene_177672) For viral preps, please replace (Addgene plasmid # 177672) in the above sentence with: (Addgene viral prep # 177672-AAV8)
